>Addgene plasmid #70286 | R777-E002 Hs.AKT1-nostop | depositor full sequence | sequence record 125735 | Full Sequence
TTAACGCTAGCATGGATGTTTTCCCAGTCACGACGTTGTAAAACGACGGCCAGTCTTAAAATTCGAGCTC
GGTCCGAGGATCCGAAATAATGATTTTATTTTGACTGATAGTGACCTGTTCGTTGCAACAAATTGATAAG
CAATGCTTTTTTATAATGCCAACTTTGTACAAAAAAGTTGGCACC
[1440 nt withheld, positions 186-1625]
TCAACTTTCTTGTACAAAGTTGGCATTATAGGAAAGCATTGCTTATCAATTTGTTGCAACGAACAGGTCA
CTATCAGTCAAAATAAAATCATTATTTGCATGCAAGCTTAGATCCTCTAGACCAGCCAGGACAGAAATGC
CTCGACTTCGCTGCTACCCAAGGTTGCCGGGTGACGCACACCGTGGAAACGGATGAAGGCACGAACCCAG
TGGACATAAGCCTGTTCGGTTCGTAAGCTGTAATGCAAGTAGCGTATGCGCTCACGCAACTGGTCCAGAA
CCTTGACCGAACGCAGCGGTGGTAACGGCGCAGTGGCGGTTTTCATGGCTTGTTATGACTGTTTTTTTGG
GGTACAGTCTATGCCTCGGGCATCCAAGCAGCAAGCGCGTTACGCCGTGGGTCGATGTTTGATGTTATGG
AGCAGCAACGATGTTACGCAGCAGGGCAGTCGCCCTAAAACAAAGTTAAACATTATGAGGGAAGCGGTGA
TCGCCGAAGTATCGACTCAACTATCAGAGGTAGTTGGCGTCATCGAGCGCCATCTCGAACCGACGTTGCT
GGCCGTACATTTGTACGGCTCCGCAGTGGATGGCGGCCTGAAGCCACACAGTGATATTGATTTGCTGGTT
ACGGTGACCGTAAGGCTTGATGAAACAACGCGGCGAGCTTTGATCAACGACCTTTTGGAAACTTCGGCTT
CCCCTGGAGAGAGCGAGATTCTCCGCGCTGTAGAAGTCACCATTGTTGTGCACGACGACATCATTCCGTG
GCGTTATCCAGCTAAGCGCGAACTGCAATTTGGAGAATGGCAGCGCAATGACATTCTTGCAGGTATCTTC
GAGCCAGCCACGATCGACATTGATCTGGCTATCTTGCTGACAAAAGCAAGAGAACATAGCGTTGCCTTGG
TAGGTCCAGCGGCGGAGGAACTCTTTGATCCGGTTCCTGAACAGGATCTATTTGAGGCGCTAAATGAAAC
CTTAACGCTATGGAACTCGCCGCCCGACTGGGCTGGCGATGAGCGAAATGTAGTGCTTACGTTGTCCCGC
ATTTGGTACAGCGCAGTAACCGGCAAAATCGCGCCGAAGGATGTCGCTGCCGACTGGGCAATGGAGCGCC
TGCCGGCCCAGTATCAGCCCGTCATACTTGAAGCTAGACAGGCTTATCTTGGACAAGAAGAAGATCGCTT
GGCCTCGCGCGCAGATCAGTTGGAAGAATTTGTCCACTACGTGAAAGGCGAGATCACCAAGGTAGTCGGC
AAATAACCCTCGAGCCACCCATGACCAAAATCCCTTAACGTGAGTTACGCGTCGTTCCACTGAGCGTCAG
ACCCCGTAGAAAAGATCAAAGGATCTTCTTGAGATCCTTTTTTTCTGCGCGTAATCTGCTGCTTGCAAAC
AAAAAAACCACCGCTACCAGCGGTGGTTTGTTTGCCGGATCAAGAGCTACCAACTCTTTTTCCGAAGGTA
ACTGGCTTCAGCAGAGCGCAGATACCAAATACTGTCCTTCTAGTGTAGCCGTAGTTAGGCCACCACTTCA
AGAACTCTGTAGCACCGCCTACATACCTCGCTCTGCTAATCCTGTTACCAGTGGCTGCTGCCAGTGGCGA
TAAGTCGTGTCTTACCGGGTTGGACTCAAGACGATAGTTACCGGATAAGGCGCAGCGGTCGGGCTGAACG
GGGGGTTCGTGCACACAGCCCAGCTTGGAGCGAACGACCTACACCGAACTGAGATACCTACAGCGTGAGC
ATTGAGAAAGCGCCACGCTTCCCGAAGGGAGAAAGGCGGACAGGTATCCGGTAAGCGGCAGGGTCGGAAC
AGGAGAGCGCACGAGGGAGCTTCCAGGGGGAAACGCCTGGTATCTTTATAGTCCTGTCGGGTTTCGCCAC
CTCTGACTTGAGCGTCGATTTTTGTGATGCTCGTCAGGGGGGCGGAGCCTATGGAAAAACGCCAGCAACG
CGGCCTTTTTACGGTTCCTGGCCTTTTGCTGGCCTTTTGCTCACATGTTCTTTCCTGCGTTATCCCCTGA
TTCTGTGGATAACCGTATTACCGCCTTTGAGTGAGCTGATACCGCTCGCCGCAGCCGAACGACCGAGCGC
AGCGAGTCAGTGAGCGAGGAAGCGGAAGAGCGCCCAATACGCAAACCGCCTCTCCCCGCGCGTTGGCCGA
TTCATTAATGCAGCTGGCACGACAGGTTTCCCGACTGGAAAGCGGGCAGTGAGCGCAACGCAATTAATAC
GCGTACCGCTAGCCAGGAAGAGTTTGTAGAAACGCAAAAAGGCCATCCGTCAGGATGGCCTTCTGCTTAG
TTTGATGCCTGGCAGTTTATGGCGGGCGTCCTGCCCGCCACCCTCCGGGCCGTTGCTTCACAACGTTCAA
ATCCGCTCCCGGCGGATTTGTCCTACTCAGGAGAGCGTTCACCGACAAACAACAGATAAAACGAAAGGCC
CAGTCTTCCGACTGAGCCTTTCGTTTTATTTGATGCCTGGCAGTTCCCTACTCTCGCG
Features (pLannotate 1.2.2; 11 found; start..end, strand, type, name):
     18..54      -  CDS            lacZα (fragment): LacZα fragment of β-galactosidase; lacZ fragment
     85..180     +  protein_bind   attL3: mutant version of attL; recombination site for the Gateway® LR reaction LR Clonase™
    186..1625    +  CDS            AKT1 (sequence withheld): AKT1_HUMAN - Also known as PKB, RAC. Experimental evidence at protein level: Swiss-Prot protein existence level 1. AKT1 is one of 3 closely related serine/threonine-protein kinases (AKT1, AKT2 and AKT3) called the AKT kinase, and which regulate many processes including metabolism, proliferation, cell survival, growth and angiogenesis (PubMed:15526160, PubMed:11882383, PubMed:21620960, PubMed:21432781). This is mediated through serine and/or threonine phosphorylation of a range of downstream substrates (PubMed:15526160, PubMed:11882383, PubMed:21620960, PubMed:21432781). Over 100 substrate cand
   1630..1723    -  protein_bind   attL2 (fragment): mutant version of attL; recombination site for the Gateway® LR reaction LR Clonase™
   1838..1861    +  promoter       Pc promoter (fragment): intI1 (promoter lies within the coding sequence); class 1 integron promoter
   2037..2093    +  CDS            GmR (fragment): gentamycin acetyltransferase; aacC1; confers resistance to gentamycin
   2100..2891    +  CDS            SmR: aminoglycoside adenylyltransferase (Murphy, 1985); aadA; confers resistance to spectinomycin and streptomycin
   2984..3572    +  rep_origin     ori: high-copy-number ColE1/pMB1/pBR322/pUC origin of replication
   3755..3847    +  CDS            lacI (fragment): lac repressor; lacI; The lac repressor binds to the lac operator to inhibit transcription in E. coli. This inhibition can be relieved by adding lactose or isopropyl-β-D-thiogalactopyranoside (IPTG).
   3902..3929    -  terminator     rrnB T2 terminator: transcription terminator T2 from the E. coli rrnB gene
   4061..4104    +  terminator     rrnB T1 terminator: Escherichia coli rrnB; transcription terminator T1 from the E. coli rrnB gene
