[The description below was written by a language model from this plasmid's Addgene catalogue record and pLannotate feature annotations shown in this document.]
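Description:
R777-E002 Hs.AKT1-nostop is a Gateway entry clone built on the pDonor-255 backbone (about 2.7 kb without insert; 4,133 nt in total) that carries the human AKT1 open reading frame corresponding to NM_005163.2. It is a bacterial propagation plasmid rather than an expression vector. It replicates from a high-copy ColE1/pUC-type origin and is selected with spectinomycin through an aadA (SmR) aminoglycoside adenylyltransferase gene, which lies downstream of a fragment of a class 1 integron Pc promoter and a residual piece of a gentamicin resistance gene. Short remnants of lacZα and lacI are also annotated. The rrnB T1 and T2 terminators lie upstream of the cloning region, where such terminators generally limit read-through transcription into an insert.

The 1,440 bp AKT1 coding sequence encodes the serine/threonine kinase also known as PKB or RAC-alpha, a regulator of metabolism, proliferation, cell survival and growth. It is flanked by two attL recombination sites, which the automated annotation labels attL3 on the 5′ side and a partial attL2 on the 3′ side. These sites allow LR Clonase-mediated transfer of the ORF into attR-containing destination vectors. No promoter driving AKT1 is annotated, so expression depends on the promoter and regulatory elements of the chosen destination vector. The stop codon has been deliberately omitted, so the clone is intended for destination vectors that add C-terminal fusions such as epitope tags or fluorescent proteins. The record shows no tags within the entry clone itself.
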