Addgene plasmid #70286: R777-E002 Hs.AKT1-nostop
Purpose: Gateway ORF clone of human AKT1 [NM_005163.2] without stop codon (for C-terminal fusions)
Depositing lab: Dominic Esposito. Depositing organization: National Cancer Institute (NCI).
Backbone
  Vector backbone: pDonor-255
  Backbone size w/o insert (bp): 2693
  Vector type: Gateway Entry Clone
Growth in bacteria
  Bacterial resistance: Spectinomycin, 50 μg/mL
  Growth temperature: 37°C
  Growth strain: DH10B
  Copy number: High Copy
Gene/Insert
  Gene/Insert name: AKT1 (alt name: NM_005163.2)
  Species: H. sapiens (human)
  Insert size (bp): 1440
  Entrez Gene: AKT1 (a.k.a. AKT, PKB, PKB-ALPHA, PRKBA, RAC, RAC-ALPHA)
  Cloning method: Gateway Cloning
  Sequencing primers: 5′ M13F 23-mer (5'-CCCAGTCACGACGTTGTAAAACG); 3′ attLR 23-mer (5'-TAACATCAGAGATTTTGAGACAC)
Terms and licenses: Academic/Nonprofit Terms; Industry Terms: Not Available to Industry
How to cite: R777-E002 Hs.AKT1-nostop was a gift from Dominic Esposito (Addgene plasmid # 70286 ; http://n2t.net/addgene:70286 ; RRID:Addgene_70286)
