>Addgene plasmid #70286 | R777-E002 Hs.AKT1-nostop | addgene partial sequence | sequence record 129248 | pCR8_R1 5'-cgaaccgaacaggcttatgt-3'
GTGCGTCACCCGGCAACCTTGGGTAGCAGCGAAGTCGAGGCATTTCTGTCCTGGCTGGTCTAGAGGATCT
AAGCTTGCATGCAAATAATGATTTTATTTTGACTGATAGTGACCTGTTCGTTGCAACAAATTGATAAGCA
ATGCTTTCCTATAATGCCAACTTTGTACAAGAAAGTTGA
[771 nt withheld, positions 180-950]
